>Addgene plasmid #164689 | pLentiCRISPRv1.mir451_KO | addgene full sequence | sequence record 327641 | Addgene NGS Result
GAGCAGATCAGCGAGTTCTCCAAGAGAGTGATCCTGGCCGACGCTAATCTGGACAAAGTGCTGTCCGCCT
ACAACAAGCACCGGGATAAGCCCATCAGAGAGCAGGCCGAGAATATCATCCACCTGTTTACCCTGACCAA
TCTGGGAGCCCCTGCCGCCTTCAAGTACTTTGACACCACCATCGACCGGAAGAGGTACACCAGCACCAAA
GAGGTGCTGGACGCCACCCTGATCCACCAGAGCATCACCGGCCTGTACGAGACACGGATCGACCTGTCTC
AGCTGGGAGGCGACAAGCGTCCTGCTGCTACTAAGAAAGCTGGTCAAGCTAAGAAAAAGAAAGCTAGCGG
CAGCGGCGCCACCAACTTCAGCCTGCTGAAGCAGGCCGGCGACGTGGAGGAGAACCCCGGCCCCATGACC
GAGTACAAGCCCACGGTGCGCCTCGCCACCCGCGACGACGTCCCCAGGGCCGTACGCACCCTCGCCGCCG
CGTTCGCCGACTACCCCGCCACGCGCCACACCGTCGATCCGGACCGCCACATCGAGCGGGTCACCGAGCT
GCAAGAACTCTTCCTCACGCGCGTCGGGCTCGACATCGGCAAGGTGTGGGTCGCGGACGACGGCGCCGCG
GTGGCGGTCTGGACCACGCCGGAGAGCGTCGAAGCGGGGGCGGTGTTCGCCGAGATCGGCCCGCGCATGG
CCGAGTTGAGCGGTTCCCGGCTGGCCGCGCAGCAACAGATGGAAGGCCTCCTGGCGCCGCACCGGCCCAA
GGAGCCCGCGTGGTTCCTGGCCACCGTCGGAGTCTCGCCCGACCACCAGGGCAAGGGTCTGGGCAGCGCC
GTCGTGCTCCCCGGAGTGGAGGCGGCCGAGCGCGCCGGGGTGCCCGCCTTCCTGGAGACCTCCGCGCCCC
GCAACCTCCCCTTCTACGAGCGGCTCGGCTTCACCGTCACCGCCGACGTCGAGGTGCCCGAAGGACCGCG
CACCTGGTGCATGACCCGCAAGCCCGGTGCCTGAACGCGTTAAGTCGACAATCAACCTCTGGATTACAAA
ATTTGTGAAAGATTGACTGGTATTCTTAACTATGTTGCTCCTTTTACGCTATGTGGATACGCTGCTTTAA
TGCCTTTGTATCATGCTATTGCTTCCCGTATGGCTTTCATTTTCTCCTCCTTGTATAAATCCTGGTTGCT
GTCTCTTTATGAGGAGTTGTGGCCCGTTGTCAGGCAACGTGGCGTGGTGTGCACTGTGTTTGCTGACGCA
ACCCCCACTGGTTGGGGCATTGCCACCACCTGTCAGCTCCTTTCCGGGACTTTCGCTTTCCCCCTCCCTA
TTGCCACGGCGGAACTCATCGCCGCCTGCCTTGCCCGCTGCTGGACAGGGGCTCGGCTGTTGGGCACTGA
CAATTCCGTGGTGTTGTCGGGGAAATCATCGTCCTTTCCTTGGCTGCTCGCCTGTGTTGCCACCTGGATT
CTGCGCGGGACGTCCTTCTGCTACGTCCCTTCGGCCCTCAATCCAGCGGACCTTCCTTCCCGCGGCCTGC
TGCCGGCTCTGCGGCCTCTTCCGCGTCTTCGCCTTCGCCCTCAGACGAGTCGGATCTCCCTTTGGGCCGC
CTCCCCGCGTCGACTTTAAGACCAATGACTTACAAGGCAGCTGTAGATCTTAGCCACTTTTTAAAAGAAA
AGGGGGGACTGGAAGGGCTAATTCACTCCCAACGAAGACAAGATCTGCTTTTTGCTTGTACTGGGTCTCT
CTGGTTAGACCAGATCTGAGCCTGGGAGCTCTCTGGCTAACTAGGGAACCCACTGCTTAAGCCTCAATAA
AGCTTGCCTTGAGTGCTTCAAGTAGTGTGTGCCCGTCTGTTGTGTGACTCTGGTAACTAGAGATCCCTCA
GACCCTTTTAGTCAGTGTGGAAAATCTCTAGCAGTACGTATAGTAGTTCATGTCATCTTATTATTCAGTA
TTTATAACTTGCAAAGAAATGAATATCAGAGAGTGAGAGGAACTTGTTTATTGCAGCTTATAATGGTTAC
AAATAAAGCAATAGCATCACAAATTTCACAAATAAAGCATTTTTTTCACTGCATTCTAGTTGTGGTTTGT
CCAAACTCATCAATGTATCTTATCATGTCTGGCTCTAGCTATCCCGCCCCTAACTCCGCCCATCCCGCCC
CTAACTCCGCCCAGTTCCGCCCATTCTCCGCCCCATGGCTGACTAATTTTTTTTATTTATGCAGAGGCCG
AGGCCGCCTCGGCCTCTGAGCTATTCCAGAAGTAGTGAGGAGGCTTTTTTGGAGGCCTAGGGACGTACCC
AATTCGCCCTATAGTGAGTCGTATTACGCGCGCTCACTGGCCGTCGTTTTACAACGTCGTGACTGGGAAA
ACCCTGGCGTTACCCAACTTAATCGCCTTGCAGCACATCCCCCTTTCGCCAGCTGGCGTAATAGCGAAGA
GGCCCGCACCGATCGCCCTTCCCAACAGTTGCGCAGCCTGAATGGCGAATGGG
[124 nt withheld, positions 2504-2627]
C
[91 nt withheld, positions 2629-2719]
A
[49 nt withheld, positions 2721-2769]
CCTTTGACGTTGGAGTCCACGTTCTTT
[37 nt withheld, positions 2797-2833]
ACCCTATCTCGGTCTATTCTTTTGATTTATAAGGGATTTTGCCGATTTCGGCCTATTGGTTAAAAAATGA
GCTGATTTAACAAAAATTTAACGCGAATTTTAACAAAATATTAACGCTTACAATTTAGGTGGCACTTTTC
GGGGAAATGTGCGCGGAACCCCTATTTGTTTATTTTTCTAAATACATTCAAATATGTATCCGCTCATGAG
ACAATAACCCTGATAAATGCTTCAATAATATTGAAAAAGGAAGAGTATGAGTATTCAACATTTCCGTGTC
GCCCTTATTCCCTTTTTTGCGGCATTTTGCCTTCCTGTTTTTGCTCACCCAGAAACGCTGGTGAAAGTAA
AAGATGCTGAAGATCAGTTGGGTGCACGAGTGGGTTACATCGAACTGGATCTCAACAGCGGTAAGATCCT
TGAGAGTTTTCGCCCCGAAGAACGTTTTCCAATGATGAGCACTTTTAAAGTTCTGCTATGTGGCGCGGTA
TTATCCCGTATTGACGCCGGGCAAGAGCAACTCGGTCGCCGCATACACTATTCTCAGAATGACTTGGTTG
AGTACTCACCAGTCACAGAAAAGCATCTTACGGATGGCATGACAGTAAGAGAATTATGCAGTGCTGCCAT
AACCATGAGTGATAACACTGCGGCCAACTTACTTCTGACAACGATCGGAGGACCGAAGGAGCTAACCGCT
TTTTTGCACAACATGGGGGATCATGTAACTCGCCTTGATCGTTGGGAACCGGAGCTGAATGAAGCCATAC
CAAACGACGAGCGTGACACCACGATGCCTGTAGCAATGGCAACAACGTTGCGCAAACTATTAACTGGCGA
ACTACTTACTCTAGCTTCCCGGCAACAATTAATAGACTGGATGGAGGCGGATAAAGTTGCAGGACCACTT
CTGCGCTCGGCCCTTCCGGCTGGCTGGTTTATTGCTGATAAATCTGGAGCCGGTGAGCGTGGGTCTCGCG
GTATCATTGCAGCACTGGGGCCAGATGGTAAGCCCTCCCGTATCGTAGTTATCTACACGACGGGGAGTCA
GGCAACTATGGATGAACGAAATAGACAGATCGCTGAGATAGGTGCCTCACTGATTAAGCATTGGTAACTG
TCAGACCAAGTTTACTCATATATACTTTAGATTGATTTAAAACTTCATTTTTAATTTAAAAGGATCTAGG
TGAAGATCCTTTTTGATAATCTCATGACCAAAATCCCTTAACGTGAGTTTTCGTTCCACTGAGCGTCAGA
CCCCGTAGAAAAGATCAAAGGATCTTCTTGAGATCCTTTTTTTCTGCGCGTAATCTGCTGCTTGCAAACA
AAAAAACCACCGCTACCAGCGGTGGTTTGTTTGCCGGATCAAGAGCTACCAACTCTTTTTCCGAAGGTAA
CTGGCTTCAGCAGAGCGCAGATACCAAATACTGTTCTTCTAGTGTAGCCGTAGTTAGGCCACCACTTCAA
GAACTCTGTAGCACCGCCTACATACCTCGCTCTGCTAATCCTGTTACCAGTGGCTGCTGCCAGTGGCGAT
AAGTCGTGTCTTACCGGGTTGGACTCAAGACGATAGTTACCGGATAAGGCGCAGCGGTCGGGCTGAACGG
GGGGTTCGTGCACACAGCCCAGCTTGGAGCGAACGACCTACACCGAACTGAGATACCTACAGCGTGAGCT
ATGAGAAAGCGCCACGCTTCCCGAAGGGAGAAAGGCGGACAGGTATCCGGTAAGCGGCAGGGTCGGAACA
GGAGAGCGCACGAGGGAGCTTCCAGGGGGAAACGCCTGGTATCTTTATAGTCCTGTCGGGTTTCGCCACC
TCTGACTTGAGCGTCGATTTTTGTGATGCTCGTCAGGGGGGCGGAGCCTATGGAAAAACGCCAGCAACGC
GGCCTTTTTACGGTTCCTGGCCTTTTGCTGGCCTTTTGCTCACATGTTCTTTCCTGCGTTATCCCCTGAT
TCTGTGGATAACCGTATTACCGCCTTTGAGTGAGCTGATACCGCTCGCCGCAGCCGAACGACCGAGCGCA
GCGAGTCAGTGAGCGAGGAAGCGGAAGAGCGCCCAATACGCAAACCGCCTCTCCCCGCGCGTTGGCCGAT
TCATTAATGCAGCTGGCACGACAGGTTTCCCGACTGGAAAGCGGGCAGTGAGCGCAACGCAATTAATGTG
AGTTAGCTCACTCATTAGGCACCCCAGGCTTTACACTTTATGCTTCCGGCTCGTATGTTGTGTGGAATTG
TGAGCGGATAACAATTTCACACAGGAAACAGCTATGACCATGATTACGCCAAGCGCGCAATTAACCCTCA
CTAAAGGGAACAAAAGCTGGAGCTGCAAGCTTAATGTAGTCTTATGCAATACTCTTGTAGTCTTGCAACA
TGGTAACGATGAGTTAGCAACATGCCTTACAAGGAGAGAAAAAGCACCGTGCATGCCGATTGGTGGAAGT
AAGGTGGTACGATCGTGCCTTATTAGGAAGGCAACAGACGGGTCTGACATGGATTGGACGAACCACTGAA
TTGCCGCATTGCAGAGATATTGTATTTAAGTGCCTAGCTCGATACATAAACGGGTCTCTCTGGTTAGACC
AGATCTGAGCCTGGGAGCTCTCTGGCTAACTAGGGAACCCACTGCTTAAGCCTCAATAAAGCTTGCCTTG
AGTGCTTCAAGTAGTGTGTGCCCGTCTGTTGTGTGACTCTGGTAACTAGAGATCCCTCAGACCCTTTTAG
TCAGTGTGGAAAATCTCTAGCAGTGGCGCCCGAACAGGGACTTGAAAGCGAAAGGGAAACCAGAGGAGCT
CTCTCGACGCAGGACTCGGCTTGCTGAAGCGCGCACGGCAAGAGGCGAGGGGCGGCGACTGGTGAGTACG
CCAAAAATTTTGACTAGCGGAGGCTAGAAGGAGAGAGATGGGTGCGAGAGCGTCAGTATTAAGCGGGGGA
GAATTAGATCGCGATGGGAAAAAATTCGGTTAAGGCCAGGGGGAAAGAAAAAATATAAATTAAAACATAT
AGTATGGGCAAGCAGGGAGCTAGAACGATTCGCAGTTAATCCTGGCCTGTTAGAAACATCAGAAGGCTGT
AGACAAATACTGGGACAGCTACAACCATCCCTTCAGACAGGATCAGAAGAACTTAGATCATTATATAATA
CAGTAGCAACCCTCTATTGTGTGCATCAAAGGATAGAGATAAAAGACACCAAGGAAGCTTTAGACAAGAT
AGAGGAAGAGCAAAACAAAAGTAAGACCACCGCACAGCAAGCGGCCGCTGATCTTCAGACCTGGAGGAGG
AGATATGAGGGACAATTGGAGAAGTGAATTATATAAATATAAAGTAGTAAAAATTGAACCATTAGGAGTA
GCACCCACCAAGGCAAAGAGAAGAGTGGTGCAGAGAGAAAAAAGAGCAGTGGGAATAGGAGCTTTGTTCC
TTGGGTTCTTGGGAGCAGCAGGAAGCACTATGGGCGCAGCGTCAATGACGCTGACGGTACAGGCCAGACA
ATTATTGTCTGGTATAGTGCAGCAGCAGAACAATTTGCTGAGGGCTATTGAGGCGCAACAGCATCTGTTG
CAACTCACAGTCTGGGGCATCAAGCAGCTCCAGGCAAGAATCCTGGCTGTGGAAAGATACCTAAAGGATC
AACAGCTCCTGGGGATTTGGGGTTGCTCTGGAAAACTCATTTGCACCACTGCTGTGCCTTGGAATGCTAG
TTGGAGTAATAAATCTCTGGAACAGATTTGGAATCACACGACCTGGATGGAGTGGGACAGAGAAATTAAC
AATTACACAAGCTTAATACACTCCTTAATTGAAGAATCGCAAAACCAGCAAGAAAAGAATGAACAAGAAT
TATTGGAATTAGATAAATGGGCAAGTTTGTGGAATTGGTTTAACATAACAAATTGGCTGTGGTATATAAA
ATTATTCATAATGATAGTAGGAGGCTTGGTAGGTTTAAGAATAGTTTTTGCTGTACTTTCTATAGTGAAT
AGAGTTAGGCAGGGATATTCACCATTATCGTTTCAGACCCACCTCCCAACCCCGAGGGGACCCAGAGAGG
GCCTATTTCCCATGATTCCTTCATATTTGCATATACGATACAAGGCTGTTAGAGAGATAATTAGAATTAA
TTTGACTGTAAACACAAAGATATTAGTACAAAATACGTGACGTAGAAAGTAATAATTTCTTGGGTAGTTT
GCAGTTTTAAAATTATGTTTTAAAATGGACTATCATATGCTTACCGTAACTTGAAAGTATTTCGATTTCT
TGGCTTTATATATCTTGTGGAAAGGACGAAACACCGACTGAGTTTAGTAATGGTAAGTTTTAGAGCTAGA
AATAGCAAGTTAAAATAAGGCTAGTCCGTTATCAACTTGAAAAAGTGGCACCGAGTCGGTGCTTTTTTGA
ATTCTAGATCTTGAGACAAATGGCAGTATTCATCCACAATTTTAAAAGAAAAGGGGGGATTGGGGGGTAC
AGTGCAGGGGAAAGAATAGTAGACATAATAGCAACAGACATACAAACTAAAGAATTACAAAAACAAATTA
CAAAAATTCAAAATTTTCGGGTTTATTACAGGGACAGCAGAGATCCACTTTGGCGCCGGCTCGAGTGGCT
CCGGTGCCCGTCAGTGGGCAGAGCGCACATCGCCCACAGTCCCCGAGAAGTTGGGGGGAGGGGTCGGCAA
TTGAACCGGTGCCTAGAGAAGGTGGCGCGGGGTAAACTGGGAAAGTGATGTCGTGTACTGGCTCCGCCTT
TTTCCCGAGGGTGGGGGAGAACCGTATATAAGTGCAGTAGTCGCCGTGAACGTTCTTTTTCGCAACGGGT
TTGCCGCCAGAACACAGGTGTCGTGACGCGGGATCCGCCACCATGGATTACAAAGACGATGACGATAAGA
TGGCCCCAAAGAAGAAGCGGAAGGTCGGTATCCACGGAGTCCCAGCAGCCGACAAGAAGTACAGCATCGG
CCTGGACATCGGCACCAACTCTGTGGGCTGGGCCGTGATCACCGACGAGTACAAGGTGCCCAGCAAGAAA
TTCAAGGTGCTGGGCAACACCGACCGGCACAGCATCAAGAAGAACCTGATCGGAGCCCTGCTGTTCGACA
GCGGCGAAACAGCCGAGGCCACCCGGCTGAAGAGAACCGCCAGAAGAAGATACACCAGACGGAAGAACCG
GATCTGCTATCTGCAAGAGATCTTCAGCAACGAGATGGCCAAGGTGGACGACAGCTTCTTCCACAGACTG
GAAGAGTCCTTCCTGGTGGAAGAGGATAAGAAGCACGAGCGGCACCCCATCTTCGGCAACATCGTGGACG
AGGTGGCCTACCACGAGAAGTACCCCACCATCTACCACCTGAGAAAGAAACTGGTGGACAGCACCGACAA
GGCCGACCTGCGGCTGATCTATCTGGCCCTGGCCCACATGATCAAGTTCCGGGGCCACTTCCTGATCGAG
GGCGACCTGAACCCCGACAACAGCGACGTGGACAAGCTGTTCATCCAGCTGGTGCAGACCTACAACCAGC
TGTTCGAGGAAAACCCCATCAACGCCAGCGGCGTGGACGCCAAGGCCATCCTGTCTGCCAGACTGAGCAA
GAGCAGACGGCTGGAAAATCTGATCGCCCAGCTGCCCGGCGAGAAGAAGAATGGCCTGTTCGGAAACCTG
ATTGCCCTGAGCCTGGGCCTGACCCCCAACTTCAAGAGCAACTTCGACCTGGCCGAGGATGCCAAACTGC
AGCTGAGCAAGGACACCTACGACGACGACCTGGACAACCTGCTGGCCCAGATCGGCGACCAGTACGCCGA
CCTGTTTCTGGCCGCCAAGAACCTGTCCGACGCCATCCTGCTGAGCGACATCCTGAGAGTGAACACCGAG
ATCACCAAGGCCCCCCTGAGCGCCTCTATGATCAAGAGATACGACGAGCACCACCAGGACCTGACCCTGC
TGAAAGCTCTCGTGCGGCAGCAGCTGCCTGAGAAGTACAAAGAGATTTTCTTCGACCAGAGCAAGAACGG
CTACGCCGGCTACATTGACGGCGGAGCCAGCCAGGAAGAGTTCTACAAGTTCATCAAGCCCATCCTGGAA
AAGATGGACGGCACCGAGGAACTGCTCGTGAAGCTGAACAGAGAGGACCTGCTGCGGAAGCAGCGGACCT
TCGACAACGGCAGCATCCCCCACCAGATCCACCTGGGAGAGCTGCACGCCATTCTGCGGCGGCAGGAAGA
TTTTTACCCATTCCTGAAGGACAACCGGGAAAAGATCGAGAAGATCCTGACCTTCCGCATCCCCTACTAC
GTGGGCCCTCTGGCCAGGGGAAACAGCAGATTCGCCTGGATGACCAGAAAGAGCGAGGAAACCATCACCC
CCTGGAACTTCGAGGAAGTGGTGGACAAGGGCGCTTCCGCCCAGAGCTTCATCGAGCGGATGACCAACTT
CGATAAGAACCTGCCCAACGAGAAGGTGCTGCCCAAGCACAGCCTGCTGTACGAGTACTTCACCGTGTAT
AACGAGCTGACCAAAGTGAAATACGTGACCGAGGGAATGAGAAAGCCCGCCTTCCTGAGCGGCGAGCAGA
AAAAGGCCATCGTGGACCTGCTGTTCAAGACCAACCGGAAAGTGACCGTGAAGCAGCTGAAAGAGGACTA
CTTCAAGAAAATCGAGTGCTTCGACTCCGTGGAAATCTCCGGCGTGGAAGATCGGTTCAACGCCTCCCTG
GGCACATACCACGATCTGCTGAAAATTATCAAGGACAAGGACTTCCTGGACAATGAGGAAAACGAGGACA
TTCTGGAAGATATCGTGCTGACCCTGACACTGTTTGAGGACAGAGAGATGATCGAGGAACGGCTGAAAAC
CTATGCCCACCTGTTCGACGACAAAGTGATGAAGCAGCTGAAGCGGCGGAGATACACCGGCTGGGGCAGG
CTGAGCCGGAAGCTGATCAACGGCATCCGGGACAAGCAGTCCGGCAAGACAATCCTGGATTTCCTGAAGT
CCGACGGCTTCGCCAACAGAAACTTCATGCAGCTGATCCACGACGACAGCCTGACCTTTAAAGAGGACAT
CCAGAAAGCCCAGGTGTCCGGCCAGGGCGATAGCCTGCACGAGCACATTGCCAATCTGGCCGGCAGCCCC
GCCATTAAGAAGGGCATCCTGCAGACAGTGAAGGTGGTGGACGAGCTCGTGAAAGTGATGGGCCGGCACA
AGCCCGAGAACATCGTGATCGAAATGGCCAGAGAGAACCAGACCACCCAGAAGGGACAGAAGAACAGCCG
CGAGAGAATGAAGCGGATCGAAGAGGGCATCAAAGAGCTGGGCAGCCAGATCCTGAAAGAACACCCCGTG
GAAAACACCCAGCTGCAGAACGAGAAGCTGTACCTGTACTACCTGCAGAATGGGCGGGATATGTACGTGG
ACCAGGAACTGGACATCAACCGGCTGTCCGACTACGATGTGGACCATATCGTGCCTCAGAGCTTTCTGAA
GGACGACTCCATCGACAACAAGGTGCTGACCAGAAGCGACAAGAACCGGGGCAAGAGCGACAACGTGCCC
TCCGAAGAGGTCGTGAAGAAGATGAAGAACTACTGGCGGCAGCTGCTGAACGCCAAGCTGATTACCCAGA
GAAAGTTCGACAATCTGACCAAGGCCGAGAGAGGCGGCCTGAGCGAACTGGATAAGGCCGGCTTCATCAA
GAGACAGCTGGTGGAAACCCGGCAGATCACAAAGCACGTGGCACAGATCCTGGACTCCCGGATGAACACT
AAGTACGACGAGAATGACAAGCTGATCCGGGAAGTGAAAGTGATCACCCTGAAGTCCAAGCTGGTGTCCG
ATTTCCGGAAGGATTTCCAGTTTTACAAAGTGCGCGAGATCAACAACTACCACCACGCCCACGACGCCTA
CCTGAACGCCGTCGTGGGAACCGCCCTGATCAAAAAGTACCCTAAGCTGGAAAGCGAGTTCGTGTACGGC
GACTACAAGGTGTACGACGTGCGGAAGATGATCGCCAAGAGCGAGCAGGAAATCGGCAAGGCTACCGCCA
AGTACTTCTTCTACAGCAACATCATGAACTTTTTCAAGACCGAGATTACCCTGGCCAACGGCGAGATCCG
GAAGCGGCCTCTGATCGAGACAAACGGCGAAACCGGGGAGATCGTGTGGGATAAGGGCCGGGATTTTGCC
ACCGTGCGGAAAGTGCTGAGCATGCCCCAAGTGAATATCGTGAAAAAGACCGAGGTGCAGACAGGCGGCT
TCAGCAAAGAGTCTATCCTGCCCAAGAGGAACAGCGATAAGCTGATCGCCAGAAAGAAGGACTGGGACCC
TAAGAAGTACGGCGGCTTCGACAGCCCCACCGTGGCCTATTCTGTGCTGGTGGTGGCCAAAGTGGAAAAG
GGCAAGTCCAAGAAACTGAAGAGTGTGAAAGAGCTGCTGGGGATCACCATCATGGAAAGAAGCAGCTTCG
AGAAGAATCCCATCGACTTTCTGGAAGCCAAGGGCTACAAAGAAGTGAAAAAGGACCTGATCATCAAGCT
GCCTAAGTACTCCCTGTTCGAGCTGGAAAACGGCCGGAAGAGAATGCTGGCCTCTGCCGGCGAACTGCAG
AAGGGAAACGAACTGGCCCTGCCCTCCAAATATGTGAACTTCCTGTACCTGGCCAGCCACTATGAGAAGC
TGAAGGGCTCCCCCGAGGATAATGAGCAGAAACAGCTGTTTGTGGAACAGCACAAGCACTACCTGGACGA
GATCATC
Features (pLannotate 1.2.2; 29 found; start..end, strand, type, name):
    415..1014    +  CDS            PuroR (fragment): puromycin N-acetyltransferase; pac from Streptomyces; confers resistance to puromycin
   1030..1618    +  misc_feature   WPRE: woodchuck hepatitis virus posttranscriptional regulatory element
   1669..1688    +  misc_feature   cPPT/CTS (fragment): central polypurine tract and central termination sequence of HIV-1
   1690..1923    +  LTR            3' LTR (ΔU3): self-inactivating 3' long terminal repeat (LTR) from HIV-1
   2001..2122    +  polyA_signal   SV40 poly(A) signal: SV40 polyadenylation signal
   2162..2297    +  rep_origin     SV40 ori: SV40 origin of replication
   2318..2336    -  promoter       T7 promoter: promoter for bacteriophage T7 RNA polymerase
   2344..2499    +  CDS            lacZα (fragment): LacZα fragment of β-galactosidase; lacZ fragment
   2504..2932    +  rep_origin     f1 ori (sequence partly withheld): f1 bacteriophage origin of replication; arrow indicates direction of (+) strand synthesis
   2985..3089    +  promoter       AmpR promoter: bla
   3090..3950    +  CDS            AmpR: β-lactamase; bla; confers resistance to ampicillin, carbenicillin, and related antibiotics
   4121..4709    +  rep_origin     ori: high-copy-number ColE1/pMB1/pBR322/pUC origin of replication
   4892..4984    +  CDS            lacI (fragment): lac repressor; lacI; The lac repressor binds to the lac operator to inhibit transcription in E. coli. This inhibition can be relieved by adding lactose or isopropyl-β-D-thiogalactopyranoside (IPTG).
   4997..5018    +  protein_bind   CAP binding site: CAP binding activates transcription in the presence of cAMP. E. coli catabolite activator protein
   5033..5063    +  promoter       lac promoter: promoter for the E. coli lac operon
   5067..5089    +  protein_bind   lac operator (fragment): The lac repressor binds to the lac operator to inhibit transcription in E. coli. This inhibition can be relieved by adding lactose or isopropyl-β-D-thiogalactopyranoside (IPTG). lac repressor encoded by lacI
   5132..5150    +  promoter       T3 promoter: promoter for bacteriophage T3 RNA polymerase
   5178..5404    +  promoter       RSV promoter: Rous sarcoma virus enhancer/promoter
   5405..5585    +  LTR            5' LTR (truncated): truncated 5' long terminal repeat (LTR) from HIV-1
   5632..5757    +  misc_feature   HIV-1 Ψ: packaging signal of human immunodeficiency virus type 1
   5741..6104    +  CDS            HIV-1 gag (fragment): gag protein from human immunodeficiency virus 1; gag
   6250..6483    +  misc_feature   RRE: The Rev response element (RRE) of HIV-1 allows for Rev-dependent mRNA export from the nucleus to the cytoplasm.
   6860..6886    +  CDS            Rev (fragment): human immunodeficiency virus 1 (HIV-1) Rev protein; rev; enhances nuclear export of unspliced and incompletely spliced viral mRNAs
   6890..7130    +  promoter       U6 promoter: RNA polymerase III promoter for human U6 snRNA
   7160..7235    +  misc_RNA       gRNA scaffold: guide RNA scaffold for the Streptococcus pyogenes CRISPR/Cas9 system
   7283..7400    +  misc_feature   cPPT/CTS: central polypurine tract and central termination sequence of HIV-1
   7469..7680    +  promoter       EF-1α core promoter: core promoter for human elongation factor EF-1α
   7784..9385    +  CDS            Cas9(N): N-terminal portion of Streptococcus pyogenes Cas9 (Zetsche et al., 2015)
   9386..294     +  CDS            Cas9(C) (across the origin): C-terminal portion of Streptococcus pyogenes Cas9 (Zetsche et al., 2015)
