[The description below was written by a language model from this plasmid's Addgene catalogue record and pLannotate feature annotations shown in this document.]
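Description:
pLentiCRISPRv1.mir451_KO is an 11.6 kb all-in-one lentiviral CRISPR plasmid built on the pLentiCRISPRv1 backbone. It delivers Streptococcus pyogenes Cas9 together with a single guide RNA directed against the human miR-451 locus (MIR451A). In bacteria it is maintained through a high-copy ColE1/pUC origin and selected with ampicillin via the β-lactamase gene. An f1 origin, an SV40 origin, and leftover lac and T7/T3 promoter elements from the parental cloning vector are also annotated in the backbone.

The transfer cassette follows a third-generation, self-inactivating design. An RSV promoter fused to a truncated HIV-1 5' LTR drives production of the viral genomic RNA, which carries the Ψ packaging signal with a partial gag sequence, the Rev response element for nuclear export, a cPPT/CTS, and a ΔU3 3' LTR that disables LTR promoter activity after integration.

Within this frame, a human U6 Pol III promoter transcribes the miR-451 guide, which was cloned through BsmBI sites directly upstream of the SpCas9 gRNA scaffold. Downstream, an EF-1α core promoter expresses Cas9. The annotation software split Cas9 into N- and C-terminal portions, but these are contiguous, with the coding region running across the numbering origin of the sequence. A puromycin N-acetyltransferase gene follows Cas9 and allows selection of transduced mammalian cells. The feature table does not annotate the element linking it to Cas9. A WPRE sits after the marker to enhance transcript expression.

According to the record, the plasmid is intended for lentiviral delivery of Cas9 and the guide to knock out miR-451. It was deposited in connection with a study of how microRNA clustering assists the processing of suboptimal microRNA hairpins.
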