Addgene plasmid #164689: pLentiCRISPRv1.mir451_KO
Purpose: For CRISPR knockout of miR-451 by lentiviral delivery of Cas9 and miR-451 gRNA
Depositing lab: David Bartel. Depositing organization: Whitehead Institute for Biomedical Research. Publication: MicroRNA Clustering Assists Processing of Suboptimal MicroRNA Hairpins through the Action of the ERH Protein. Fang W, Bartel DP. Mol Cell. 2020 Apr 16;78(2):289-302.e6. doi: 10.1016/j.molcel.2020.01.026. PubMed 32302541.
Backbone
  Vector backbone: pLentiCRISPRv1
  Backbone manufacturer: Addgene
  Vector type: Mammalian Expression, Lentiviral, CRISPR
  Selectable markers: Puromycin
Growth in bacteria
  Bacterial resistance: Ampicillin, 100 μg/mL
  Growth temperature: 30°C
  Growth strain: NEB Stable
  Copy number: Unknown
Gene/Insert
  Gene/Insert name: miR-451 CRISPR KO gRNA
  gRNA/shRNA sequence: ACTGAGTTTAGTAATGGTAA
  Entrez Gene: MIR451A (a.k.a. MIR451, MIRN451, hsa-mir-451, hsa-mir-451a, mir-451a)
  Promoter: U6
  Cloning method: Restriction Enzyme; 5′ cloning site BsmBI (unknown if destroyed); 3′ cloning site BsmBI (unknown if destroyed)
  Sequencing primers: 5′ CGACTCGGTGCCACTTTTTC
Terms and licenses: Academic/Nonprofit Terms; Industry Terms: Not Available to Industry
How to cite: pLentiCRISPRv1.mir451_KO was a gift from David Bartel (Addgene plasmid # 164689 ; http://n2t.net/addgene:164689 ; RRID:Addgene_164689)
