>Addgene plasmid #164689 | pLentiCRISPRv1.mir451_KO | depositor partial sequence | sequence record 320065 | CGACTCGGTGCCACTTTTTC
TTGCTATTTCTAGCTCTAAAACTTACCATTACTAAACTCAGTCGGTGTTTCGTCCTTTCCACAAGATATA
TAAAGCCAAGAAATCGAAATACTTTCAAGTTACGGTAAGCATATGATAGTCCATTTTAAAACATAATTTT
AAAACTGCAAACTACCCAAGAAATTATTACTTTCTACGTCACGTATTTTGTACTAATATCTTTGTGTTTA
CAGTCAAATTAATTCTAATTATCTCTCTAACAGCCTTGTATCGTATATGCAAATATGAAGGAATCATGGG
AAATAGGCCCTCTCTGGGTCCCCTCGGGGTTGGGAGGTGGGTCTGAAACGATAATGGTGAATATCCCTGC
CTAACTCTATTCACTATAGAAAGTACAGCAAAAACTATTCTTAAACCTACCAAGCCTCCTACTATCATTA
TGAATAATTTTATATACCACAGCCAATTTGTTATGTTAAACCAATTCCACAAACTTGCCCATTTATCTAA
TTCCAATAATTCTTGTTCATTCTTTTCTTGCTGGTTTTGCGATTCTTCAATTAAGGAGTGTATTAAGCTT
GTGTAATTGTTAATTTCTCTGTCCCACTCCATCCAGGTCGTGTGATTCCAAATCTGTTCCAGAGATTTAT
TACTCCAACTAGCATTCCAAGGCACAGCAGTGGTGCAAATGAGTTTTCCAGAGCAACCCCAAATCCCCAG
GAGCTGTTGATCCTTTAGGTATCTTTCCACAGCCAGGATTCTTGCCTGGAGCTGCTTGATGCCCCAGACT
GTGAGTTGCAACAGATGCTGTTGCGCCTCAATAGCCCTCAGCAAATTGTT
